>Addgene plasmid #105870 | pEMS1725 | addgene full sequence | sequence record 207091 | Addgene NGS Result
ACCAATGCTTAATCAGTGAGGCACCTATCTCAGCGATCTGTCTATTTCGTTCATCCATAGTTGCCTGACT
CCCCGTCGTGTAGATAACTACGATACGGGAGGGCTTACCATCTGGCCCCAGCGCTGCGATGATACCGCGA
GAACCACGCTCACCGGCTCCGGATTTATCAGCAATAAACCAGCCAGCCGGAAGGGCCGAGCGCAGAAGTG
GTCCTGCAACTTTATCCGCCTCCATCCAGTCTATTAATTGTTGCCGGGAAGCTAGAGTAAGTAGTTCGCC
AGTTAATAGTTTGCGCAACGTTGTTGCCATCGCTACAGGCATCGTGGTGTCACGCTCGTCGTTTGGTATG
GCTTCATTCAGCTCCGGTTCCCAACGATCAAGGCGAGTTACATGATCCCCCATGTTGTGCAAAAAAGCGG
TTAGCTCCTTCGGTCCTCCGATCGTTGTCAGAAGTAAGTTGGCCGCAGTGTTATCACTCATGGTTATGGC
AGCACTGCATAATTCTCTTACTGTCATGCCATCCGTAAGATGCTTTTCTGTGACTGGTGAGTACTCAACC
AAGTCATTCTGAGAATAGTGTATGCGGCGACCGAGTTGCTCTTGCCCGGCGTCAATACGGGATAATACCG
CGCCACATAGCAGAACTTTAAAAGTGCTCATCATTGGAAAACGTTCTTCGGGGCGAAAACTCTCAAGGAT
CTTACCGCTGTTGAGATCCAGTTCGATGTAACCCACTCGTGCACCCAACTGATCTTCAGCATCTTTTACT
TTCACCAGCGTTTCTGGGTGAGCAAAAACAGGAAGGCAAAATGCCGCAAAAAAGGGAATAAGGGCGACAC
GGAAATGTTGAATACTCATATTCTTCCTTTTTCAATATTATTGAAGCATTTATCAGGGTTATTGTCTCAT
GAGCGGATACATATTTGAATGTATTTAGAAAAATAAACAAATAGGGGTCAGTGTTACAACCAATTAACCA
ATTCTGAACATTATCGCGAGCCCATTTATACCTGAATATGGCTCATAACACCCCTTGTTTGCCTGGCGGC
AGTAGCGCGGTGGTCCCACCTGACCCCATGCCGAACTCAGAAGTGAAACGCCGTAGCGCCGATGGTAGTG
TGGGGACTCCCCATGCGAGAGTAGGGAACTGCCAGGCATCAAATAAAACGAAAGGCTCAGTCGAAAGACT
GGGCCTTTCGCCCGGGCTAATTATGGGGTGTCGCCCTTATTCGACTCTATAGTGAAGTTCCTATTCTCTA
GAAAGTATAGGAACTTCTGAAGTGGGGATGTCCAACCTGCTGACTGTGCACCAAAACCTGCCTGCCCTCC
CTGTGGATGCCACCTCTGATGAAGTCAGGAAGAACCTGATGGACATGTTCAGGGACAGGCAGGCCTTCTC
TGAACACACCTGGAAGATGCTCCTGTCTGTGTGCAGATCCTGGGCTGCCTGGTGCAAGCTGAACAACAGG
AAATGGTTCCCTGCTGAACCTGAGGATGTGAGGGACTACCTCCTGTACCTGCAAGCCAGAGGCCTGGCTG
TGAAGACCATCCAACAGCACCTGGGCCAGCTCAACATGCTGCACAGGAGATCTGGCCTGCCTCGCCCTTC
TGACTCCAATGCTGTGTCCCTGGTGATGAGGAGAATCAGAAAGGAGAATGTGGATGCTGGGGAGAGAGCC
AAGCAGGCCCTGGCCTTTGAACGCACTGACTTTGACCAAGTCAGATCCCTGATGGAGAACTCTGACAGAT
GCCAGGACATCAGGAACCTGGCCTTCCTGGGCATTGCCTACAACACCCTGCTGCGCATTGCCGAAATTGC
CAGAATCAGAGTGAAGGACATCTCCCGCACCGATGGTGGGAGAATGCTGATCCACATTGGCAGGACCAAG
ACCCTGGTGTCCACAGCTGGTGTGGAGAAGGCCCTGTCCCTGGGGGTTACCAAGCTGGTGGAGAGATGGA
TCTCTGTGTCTGGTGTGGCTGATGACCCCAACAACTACCTGTTCTGCCGGGTCAGAAAGAATGGTGTGGC
TGCCCCTTCTGCCACCTCCCAACTGTCCACCCGGGCCCTGGAAGGGATCTTTGAGGCCACCCACCGCCTG
ATCTATGGTGCCAAGGATGACTCTGGGCAGAGATACCTGGCCTGGTCTGGCCACTCTGCCAGAGTGGGTG
CTGCCAGGGACATGGCCAGGGCTGGTGTGTCCATCCCTGAAATCATGCAGGCTGGTGGCTGGACCAATGT
GAACATAGTGATGAACTACATCAGAAACCTGGACTCTGAGACTGGGGCCATGGTGAGGCTGCTCGAGGAT
GGGGACCTCGAGCCATCTGCTGGAGACATGAGAGCTGCCAACCTTTGGCCAAGCCCGCTCATGATCAAAC
GCTCTAAGAAGAACAGCCTGGCCTTGTCCCTGACGGCCGACCAGATGGTCAGTGCCTTGTTGGATGCTGA
GCCCCCCATACTCTATTCCGAGTATGATCCTACCAGACCCTTCAGTGAAGCTTCGATGATGGGCTTACTG
ACCAACCTGGCAGACAGGGAGCTGGTTCACATGATCAACTGGGCGAAGAGGGTGCCAGGCTTTGTGGATT
TGACCCTCCATGATCAGGTCCACCTTCTAGAATGTGCCTGGCTAGAGATCCTGATGATTGGTCTCGTCTG
GCGCTCCATGGAGCACCCAGTGAAGCTACTGTTTGCTCCTAACTTGCTCTTGGACAGGAACCAGGGAAAA
TGTGTAGAGGGCATGGTGGAGATCTTCGACATGCTGCTGGCTACATCATCTCGGTTCCGCATGATGAATC
TGCAGGGAGAGGAGTTTGTGTGCCTCAAATCTATTATTTTGCTTAATTCTGGAGTGTACACATTTCTGTC
CAGCACCCTGAAGTCTCTGGAAGAGAAGGACCATATCCACCGAGTCCTGGACAAGATCACAGACACTTTG
ATCCACCTGATGGCCAAGGCAGGCCTGACCCTGCAGCAGCAGCACCAGCGGCTGGCCCAGCTCCTCCTCA
TCCTCTCCCACATCAGGCACATGAGTAACAAAGGCATGGAGCATCTGTACAGCATGAAGTGCAAGAACGT
GGTGCCCCTCTATGACCTGCTGCTGGAGGCGGCGGACGCCCACCGCCTACATGCGCCCACTAGCCGTGGA
GGGGCATCCGTGGAGGAGACGGACCAAAGCCACTTGGCCACTGCGGGCTCTACTTCATCGCATTCCTTGC
AAAAGTATTACATCACGGGGGAGGCAGAGGGTTTCCCTGCCACAGCTTGAGAAGTTCCTATTCCGAAGTT
CCTATTCTCTAGAAAGTATAGGAACTTCCCGGAATTGCCAGCTGGGGCGCCCTCTGGTAAGGTTGGGAAG
CCCTGCAAAGTAAACTGGATGGCTTTCTCGCCGCCAAGGATCTGATGGCGCAGGGGATCAAGCTCTGATC
AAGAGACAGGATGAGGATCGTTTCGCATGATTGAACAAGATGGATTGCACGCAGGTTCTCCGGCCGCTTG
GGTGGAGAGGCTATTCGGCTATGACTGGGCACAACAGACAATCGGCTGCTCTGATGCCGCCGTGTTCCGG
CTGTCAGCGCAGGGGCGCCCGGTTCTTTTTGTCAAGACCGACCTGTCCGGTGCCCTGAATGAACTGCAAG
ACGAGGCAGCGCGGCTATCGTGGCTGGCCACGACGGGCGTTCCTTGCGCAGCTGTGCTCGACGTTGTCAC
TGAAGCGGGAAGGGACTGGCTGCTATTGGGCGAAGTGCCGGGGCAGGATCTCCTGTCATCTCACCTTGCT
CCTGCCGAGAAAGTATCCATCATGGCTGATGCAATGCGGCGGCTGCATACGCTTGATCCGGCTACCTGCC
CATTCGACCACCAAGCGAAACATCGCATCGAGCGAGCACGTACTCGGATGGAAGCCGGTCTTGTCGATCA
GGATGATCTGGACGAAGAGCATCAGGGGCTCGCGCCAGCCGAACTGTTCGCCAGGCTCAAGGCGAGCATG
CCCGACGGCGAGGATCTCGTCGTGACCCATGGCGATGCCTGCTTGCCGAATATCATGGTGGAAAATGGCC
GCTTTTCTGGATTCATCGACTGTGGCCGGCTGGGTGTGGCGGACCGCTATCAGGACATAGCGTTGGCTAC
CCGTGATATTGCTGAAGAGCTTGGCGGCGAATGGGCTGACCGCTTCCTCGTGCTTTACGGTATCGCCGCT
CCCGATTCGCAGCGCATCGCCTTCTATCGCCTTCTTGACGAGTTCTTCTGAGAAGTTCCTATTCCGAAGT
TCCTATTCTCTAGAAAGTATAGGAACTTCAATTAATTAAAATGAAGTGAAGTTCCTATACTTTCTAGAGA
ATAGGAACTTCTATAGTGAGTCGAATAAGGGCGACACAAAATTTATTCTAAATGCATAATAAATACTGAT
AACATCTTATAGTTTGTATTATATTTTGTATTATCGTTGACATGTATAATTTTGATATCAAAAACTGATT
TTCCCTTTATTATTTTCGAGATTTATTTTCTTAATTCTCTTTAACAAACTAGAAATATTGTATATACAAA
AAATCATAAATAATAGATGAATAGTTTAATTATAGGTGTTCATCAATCGAAAAAGCAACGTATCTTATTT
AAAGTGCGTTGCTTTTTTCTCATTTATAAGGTTAAATAATTCTCATATATCAAGCAAAGTGACAGGCGCC
CTTAAATATTCTGACAAATGCTCTTTCCCTAAACTCCCCCCATAAAAAAACCCGCCGAAGCGGGTTTTTA
CGTTATTTGCGGATTAACGATTACTCGTTATCAGAACCGCCCAGGGGGCCCGAGCTTAAGACTGGCCGTC
GTTTTACAACACAGAAAGAGTTTGTAGAAACGCAAAAAGGCCATCCGTCAGGGGCCTTCTGCTTAGTTTG
ATGCCTGGCAGTTCCCTACTCTCGCCTTCCGCTTCCTCGCTCACTGACTCGCTGCGCTCGGTCGTTCGGC
TGCGGCGAGCGGTATCAGCTCACTCAAAGGCGGTAATACGGTTATCCACAGAATCAGGGGATAACGCAGG
AAAGAACATGTGAGCAAAAGGCCAGCAAAAGGCCAGGAACCGTAAAAAGGCCGCGTTGCTGGCGTTTTTC
CATAGGCTCCGCCCCCCTGACGAGCATCACAAAAATCGACGCTCAAGTCAGAGGTGGCGAAACCCGACAG
GACTATAAAGATACCAGGCGTTTCCCCCTGGAAGCTCCCTCGTGCGCTCTCCTGTTCCGACCCTGCCGCT
TACCGGATACCTGTCCGCCTTTCTCCCTTCGGGAAGCGTGGCGCTTTCTCATAGCTCACGCTGTAGGTAT
CTCAGTTCGGTGTAGGTCGTTCGCTCCAAGCTGGGCTGTGTGCACGAACCCCCCGTTCAGCCCGACCGCT
GCGCCTTATCCGGTAACTATCGTCTTGAGTCCAACCCGGTAAGACACGACTTATCGCCACTGGCAGCAGC
CACTGGTAACAGGATTAGCAGAGCGAGGTATGTAGGCGGTGCTACAGAGTTCTTGAAGTGGTGGGCTAAC
TACGGCTACACTAGAAGAACAGTATTTGGTATCTGCGCTCTGCTGAAGCCAGTTACCTTCGGAAAAAGAG
TTGGTAGCTCTTGATCCGGCAAACAAACCACCGCTGGTAGCGGTGGTTTTTTTGTTTGCAAGCAGCAGAT
TACGCGCAGAAAAAAAGGATCTCAAGAAGATCCTTTGATCTTTTCTACGGGGTCTGACGCTCAGTGGAAC
GACGCGCGCGTAACTCACGTTAAGGGATTTTGGTCATGAGCTTGCGCCGTCCCGTCAAGTCAGCGTAATG
CTCTGCTT
Features (pLannotate 1.2.2; 16 found; start..end, strand, type, name):
    862..958     -  promoter       AmpR promoter (fragment): bla
    988..1012    -  CDS            KanR (fragment): aminoglycoside phosphotransferase; aph(3')-Ia; confers resistance to kanamycin
   1041..1156    +  ncRNA          5S rRNA: Accession: RF00001 - 5S ribosomal RNA
   1160..1200    +  terminator     rrnB T1 terminator (fragment): transcription terminator T1 from the E. coli rrnB gene
   1244..1277    +  protein_bind   FRT (minimal): supports FLP-mediated excision but not integration (Turan and Bode, 2011) FLP recombinase from the Saccharomyces cerevisiae 2μ plasmid
   1288..2316    +  CDS            cre: RECR_BPP1 - Experimental evidence at protein level: Swiss-Prot protein existence level 1. Catalyzes site-specific recombination between two 34-base- pair LOXP sites. Its role is to maintain the phage genome as a monomeric unit-copy plasmid in the lysogenic state. From Escherichia phage P1 (Bacteriophage P1).
   2329..3264    +  CDS            ERT2: mutated ligand-binding domain of the human estrogen receptor (Feil et al., 1997)
   3271..3318    +  protein_bind   FRT: FLP-mediated recombination occurs in the 8-bp core sequence TCTAGAAA (Turan and Bode, 2011). FLP recombinase from the Saccharomyces cerevisiae 2μ plasmid
   3321..3425    +  CDS            tnpA (fragment): TN5P_ECOLX - Also known as tnp. Experimental evidence at protein level: Swiss-Prot protein existence level 1. Mediates transposition of transposon Tn5 by a 'cut and paste' mechanism. First, the monomeric transposase binds the 19 bp inverted DNA repeats flanking the transposon. Then, dimerization of the DNA- bound transposase creates a synaptic DNA complex. After nicking of the first DNA strand, excision of the transposon proceeds through a series of intermediates. The transposase then mediates the insertion of the transposon at a new site by strand transfer. The activity of the wild- type tran
   3457..4251    +  CDS            NeoR/KanR: aminoglycoside phosphotransferase from Tn5; aph(3')-II (or nptII); confers resistance to neomycin, kanamycin, and G418 (Geneticin®)
   4252..4299    +  protein_bind   FRT: FLP-mediated recombination occurs in the 8-bp core sequence TCTAGAAA (Turan and Bode, 2011). FLP recombinase from the Saccharomyces cerevisiae 2μ plasmid
   4318..4351    -  protein_bind   FRT (minimal): supports FLP-mediated excision but not integration (Turan and Bode, 2011) FLP recombinase from the Saccharomyces cerevisiae 2μ plasmid
   4821..4840    +  CDS            lacZα (fragment): LacZα fragment of β-galactosidase; lacZ fragment
   4865..4882    -  terminator     rrnB T2 terminator (fragment): transcription terminator T2 from the E. coli rrnB gene
   5107..5695    -  rep_origin     ori: high-copy-number ColE1/pMB1/pBR322/pUC origin of replication
   5817..859     -  CDS            AmpR (across the origin): β-lactamase; bla; confers resistance to ampicillin, carbenicillin, and related antibiotics
