[The description below was written by a language model from this plasmid's Addgene catalogue record and pLannotate feature annotations shown in this document.]
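Description:
pEMS1725 is a high-copy bacterial cloning plasmid built on the commercially synthesized pJ244 backbone. It serves as a source of an iCreERT2-FFrt-KanR-FFrt cassette of about 3 kb. The 5.8 kb plasmid is propagated in E. coli through a ColE1/pUC-type origin and selected with ampicillin via a β-lactamase gene and its promoter. Short fragments of rrnB terminators, 5S rRNA, lacZα and an aph(3')-Ia gene flank the insert and appear to be backbone remnants.

The payload begins with a Cre recombinase coding sequence (the codon-improved iCre, according to the insert name) followed closely by ERT2, the mutated ligand-binding domain of the human estrogen receptor. As a fusion, these make recombinase activity dependent on tamoxifen. Directly downstream, a Tn5-derived NeoR/KanR gene (aph(3')-II) lies between two full-length FRT sites in the same orientation. A small Tn5 fragment precedes this gene and probably carries its native bacterial promoter. This arrangement allows kanamycin selection and later removal of the marker by FLP recombinase. Two more minimal FRT-like sites are annotated, one upstream of Cre on the forward strand and one downstream of the marker on the reverse strand. The record does not explain their role, and they may correspond to the variant "FFrt" sites in the insert name.

The feature table annotates no eukaryotic promoter upstream of iCreERT2. The depositor comments mention a MiniPromoter, but the available annotation does not identify it. The associated publication describes tamoxifen-inducible iCre-driver mouse strains for eye and brain. The cassette therefore seems intended as a template for inserting inducible iCre, with a removable selectable marker, into larger constructs, although the record does not state the exact workflow.
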