Addgene plasmid #105870: pEMS1725
Purpose: High copy number plasmid containing iCreERT2-FFrt-KanR-FFrt insert
Depositing lab: Elizabeth Simpson. Depositing organization: University of British Columbia. Publication: Twenty-Seven Tamoxifen-Inducible iCre-Driver Mouse Strains for Eye and Brain; Including Seventeen Carrying a New Inducible-First Constitutive-Ready Allele. Korecki AJ, Hickmott JW, Lam SL, Dreolini L, Mathelier A, Baker O, Kuehne C, Bonaguro RJ, Smith J, Tan CV, Zhou M, Goldowitz D, Deussing JM, Stewart AF, Wasserman WW, Holt RA, Simpson EM. Genetics. 2019 Feb 14. pii: genetics.119.301984. doi: 10.1534/genetics.119.301984. PubMed 30765420.
Backbone
  Vector backbone: pJ244
Growth in bacteria
  Bacterial resistance: Ampicillin, 100 μg/mL
  Growth temperature: 37°C
  Growth strain: DH5alpha
  Copy number: High Copy
Gene/Insert
  Gene/Insert name: iCreERT2-FFrt-KanR-FFrt
  Insert size (bp): 3020
  Cloning method: Unknown
  Sequencing primers: 5′ pTF3 (5′-CTCGAAAATAATAAAGGGAAAATCAG-3′); 3′ pTR (5'-TGGTAGTGTGGGGACTC-3')
Resource information
  A portion of this plasmid was derived from a plasmid made by: Plasmid commercially synthesized by DNA2.0
Terms and licenses: Academic/Nonprofit Terms; Industry Terms: Not Available to Industry
Depositor comments: Please see the annotated GenBank file and the additional image file for the specific location of features in this plasmid, including the MiniPromoter.
How to cite: pEMS1725 was a gift from Elizabeth Simpson (Addgene plasmid # 105870 ; http://n2t.net/addgene:105870 ; RRID:Addgene_105870)
